>Addgene plasmid #197283 | pFsynW SYP-GFP | addgene full sequence | sequence record 389101 | Addgene NGS Result
ACACGACTTATCGCCACTGGCAGCAGCCACTGGTAACAGGATTAGCAGAGCGAGGTATGTAGGCGGTGCT
ACAGAGTTCTTGAAGTGGTGGCCTAACTACGGCTACACTAGAAGAACAGTATTTGGTATCTGCGCTCTGC
TGAAGCCAGTTACCTTCGGAAAAAGAGTTGGTAGCTCTTGATCCGGCAAACAAACCACCGCTGGTAGCGG
TGGTTTTTTTGTTTGCAAGCAGCAGATTACGCGCAGAAAAAAAGGATCTCAAGAAGATCCTTTGATCTTT
TCTACGGGGTCTGACGCTCAGTGGAACGAAAACTCACGTTAAGGGATTTTGGTCATGAGATTATCAAAAA
GGATCTTCACCTAGATCCTTTTAAATTAAAAATGAAGTTTTAAATCAATCTAAAGTATATATGAGTAAAC
TTGGTCTGACAGTTACCAATGCTTAATCAGTGAGGCACCTATCTCAGCGATCTGTCTATTTCGTTCATCC
ATAGTTGCCTGACTCCCCGTCGTGTAGATAACTACGATACGGGAGGGCTTACCATCTGGCCCCAGTGCTG
CAATGATACCGCGAGACCCACGCTCACCGGCTCCAGATTTATCAGCAATAAACCAGCCAGCCGGAAGGGC
CGAGCGCAGAAGTGGTCCTGCAACTTTATCCGCCTCCATCCAGTCTATTAATTGTTGCCGGGAAGCTAGA
GTAAGTAGTTCGCCAGTTAATAGTTTGCGCAACGTTGTTGCCATTGCTACAGGCATCGTGGTGTCACGCT
CGTCGTTTGGTATGGCTTCATTCAGCTCCGGTTCCCAACGATCAAGGCGAGTTACATGATCCCCCATGTT
GTGCAAAAAAGCGGTTAGCTCCTTCGGTCCTCCGATCGTTGTCAGAAGTAAGTTGGCCGCAGTGTTATCA
CTCATGGTTATGGCAGCACTGCATAATTCTCTTACTGTCATGCCATCCGTAAGATGCTTTTCTGTGACTG
GTGAGTACTCAACCAAGTCATTCTGAGAATAGTGTATGCGGCGACCGAGTTGCTCTTGCCCGGCGTCAAT
ACGGGATAATACCGCGCCACATAGCAGAACTTTAAAAGTGCTCATCATTGGAAAACGTTCTTCGGGGCGA
AAACTCTCAAGGATCTTACCGCTGTTGAGATCCAGTTCGATGTAACCCACTCGTGCACCCAACTGATCTT
CAGCATCTTTTACTTTCACCAGCGTTTCTGGGTGAGCAAAAACAGGAAGGCAAAATGCCGCAAAAAAGGG
AATAAGGGCGACACGGAAATGTTGAATACTCATACTCTTCCTTTTTCAATATTATTGAAGCATTTATCAG
GGTTATTGTCTCATGAGCGGATACATATTTGAATGTATTTAGAAAAATAAACAAATAGGGGTTCCGCGCA
CATTTCCCCGAAAAGTGCCACCTGACGTCGACGGATCGGGAGATCTCCCGATCCCCTATGGTGCACTCTC
AGTACAATCTGCTCTGATGCCGCATAGTTAAGCCAGTATCTGCTCCCTGCTTGTGTGTTGGAGGTCGCTG
AGTAGTGCGCGAGCAAAATTTAAGCTACAACAAGGCAAGGCTTGACCGACAATTGCATGAAGAATCTGCT
TAGGGTTAGGCGTTTTGCGCTGCTTCGCGATGTACGGGCCAGATATACGCGTTGACATTGATTATTGACT
AGTTATTAATAGTAATCAATTACGGGGTCATTAGTTCATAGCCCATATATGGAGTTCCGCGTTACATAAC
TTACGGTAAATGGCCCGCCTGGCTGACCGCCCAACGACCCCCGCCCATTGACGTCAATAATGACGTATGT
TCCCATAGTAACGCCAATAGGGACTTTCCATTGACGTCAATGGGTGGAGTATTTACGGTAAACTGCCCAC
TTGGCAGTACATCAAGTGTATCATATGCCAAGTACGCCCCCTATTGACGTCAATGACGGTAAATGGCCCG
CCTGGCATTATGCCCAGTACATGACCTTATGGGACTTTCCTACTTGGCAGTACATCTACGTATTAGTCAT
CGCTATTACCATGGTGATGCGGTTTTGGCAGTACATCAATGGGCGTGGATAGCGGTTTGACTCACGGGGA
TTTCCAAGTCTCCACCCCATTGACGTCAATGGGAGTTTGTTTTGGCACCAAAATCAACGGGACTTTCCAA
AATGTCGTAACAACTCCGCCCCATTGACGCAAATGGGCGGTAGGCGTGTACGGTGGGAGGTCTATATAAG
CAGCGCGTTTTGCCTGTACTGGGTCTCTCTGGTTAGACCAGATCTGAGCCTGGGAGCTCTCTGGCTAACT
AGGGAACCCACTGCTTAAGCCTCAATAAAGCTTGCCTTGAGTGCTTCAAGTAGTGTGTGCCCGTCTGTTG
TGTGACTCTGGTAACTAGAGATCCCTCAGACCCTTTTAGTCAGTGTGGAAAATCTCTAGCAGTGGCGCCC
GAACAGGGACTTGAAAGCGAAAGGGAAACCAGAGGAGCTCTCTCGACGCAGGACTCGGCTTGCTGAAGCG
CGCACGGCAAGAGGCGAGGGGCGGCGACTGGTGAGTACGCCAAAAATTTTGACTAGCGGAGGCTAGAAGG
AGAGAGATGGGTGCGAGAGCGTCAGTATTAAGCGGGGGAGAATTAGATCGCGATGGGAAAAAATTCGGTT
AAGGCCAGGGGGAAAGAAAAAATATAAATTAAAACATATAGTATGGGCAAGCAGGGAGCTAGAACGATTC
GCAGTTAATCCTGGCCTGTTAGAAACATCAGAAGGCTGTAGACAAATACTGGGACAGCTACAACCATCCC
TTCAGACAGGATCAGAAGAACTTAGATCATTATATAATACAGTAGCAACCCTCTATTGTGTGCATCAAAG
GATAGAGATAAAAGACACCAAGGAAGCTTTAGACAAGATAGAGGAAGAGCAAAACAAAAGTAAGACCACC
GCACAGCAAGCGGCCGCTGATCTTCAGACCTGGAGGAGGAGATATGAGGGACAATTGGAGAAGTGAATTA
TATAAATATAAAGTAGTAAAAATTGAACCATTAGGAGTAGCACCCACCAAGGCAAAGAGAAGAGTGGTGC
AGAGAGAAAAAAGAGCAGTGGGAATAGGAGCTTTGTTCCTTGGGTTCTTGGGAGCAGCAGGAAGCACTAT
GGGCGCAGCGTCAATGACGCTGACGGTACAGGCCAGACAATTATTGTCTGGTATAGTGCAGCAGCAGAAC
AATTTGCTGAGGGCTATTGAGGCGCAACAGCATCTGTTGCAACTCACAGTCTGGGGCATCAAGCAGCTCC
AGGCAAGAATCCTGGCTGTGGAAAGATACCTAAAGGATCAACAGCTCCTGGGGATTTGGGGTTGCTCTGG
AAAACTCATTTGCACCACTGCTGTGCCTTGGAATGCTAGTTGGAGTAATAAATCTCTGGAACAGATTTGG
AATCACACGACCTGGATGGAGTGGGACAGAGAAATTAACAATTACACAAGCTTAATACACTCCTTAATTG
AAGAATCGCAAAACCAGCAAGAAAAGAATGAACAAGAATTATTGGAATTAGATAAATGGGCAAGTTTGTG
GAATTGGTTTAACATAACAAATTGGCTGTGGTATATAAAATTATTCATAATGATAGTAGGAGGCTTGGTA
GGTTTAAGAATAGTTTTTGCTGTACTTTCTATAGTGAATAGAGTTAGGCAGGGATATTCACCATTATCGT
TTCAGACCCACCTCCCAACCCCGAGGGGACCCGACAGGCCCGAAGGAATAGAAGAAGAAGGTGGAGAGAG
AGACAGAGACAGATCCATTCGATTAGTGAACGGATCGGCACTGCGTGCGCCAATTCTGCAGACAAATGGC
AGTATTCATCCACAATTTTAAAAGAAAAGGGGGGATTGGGGGGTACAGTGCAGGGGAAAGAATAGTAGAC
ATAATAGCAACAGACATACAAACTAAAGAATTACAAAAACAAATTACAAAAATTCAAAATTTTCGGGTTT
ATTACAGGGACAGCAGAGATCCAGTTTGGTTAATTAAAGTGCAAGTGGTTTTAGGACCAGGATGAGGCGG
GGTGGGGGTGCCTACCTGACGACCGACCCCGACCCACTGGACAAGCACCCAACCCCCATTCCCCAAATTG
CGCATCCCCTATCAGAGAGGGGGAGGGGAAACAGGATGCGGCGAGGCGCGTGCGCACTGCCAGCTTCAGC
ACCGCGGACAGTGCCTTCGCCCCCGCCTGGCGGCGCGCGCCACCGCCGCCTCAGCACTGAAGGCGCGCTG
ACGTCACTCGCCGGTCCCCCGTAAACTCCCCTTCCCGGCCACCTTGGTCGCGTCCGCGCCGCCGCCGGCC
CAGCCGGACCGCACCACGCGAGGCGCGAGATAGGGGGGCACGGGCGCGACCATCTGCGCTGCGGCGCCGG
CGACTCAGCGCTGCCTCAGTCTGCGGTGGGCAGCGGAGGAGTCGTGTCGTGCCTGAGAGCGCAGGTACGG
CTAGCGGATCGGTTCAAAGTTTTTTTCTTCCATTTCAGGTGTCGTGAGGAATTGCCCGCCACCATGGACG
TGGTGAATCAGCTGGTGGCTGGGGGTCAGTTCCGGGTGGTCAAGGAGCCCCTTGGCTTCGTGAAGGTGCT
GCAGTGGGTCTTTGCCATCTTCGCCTTTGCTACGTGTGGCAGCTACACCGGGGAGCTTCGGCTGAGCGTG
GAGTGTGCCAACAAGACGGAGAGTGCCCTCAACATCGAAGTTGAATTCGAGTACCCCTTCAGGCTGCACC
AAGTGTACTTTGATGCACCCTCCTGCGTCAAAGGGGGCACTACCAAGATCTTCCTGGTTGGGGACTACTC
CTCGTCGGCTGAATTCTTTGTCACCGTGGCTGTGTTTGCCTTCCTCTACTCCATGGGGGCCCTGGCCACC
TACATCTTCCTGCAGAACAAGTACCGAGAGAACAACAAAGGGCCTATGATGGACTTTCTGGCTACAGCCG
TGTTCGCTTTCATGTGGCTAGTTAGTTCATCAGCCTGGGCCAAAGGCCTGTCCGATGTGAAGATGGCCAC
GGACCCAGAGAACATTATCAAGGAGATGCCCATGTGCCGCCAGACAGGGAACACATGCAAGGAACTGAGG
GACCCTGTGACTTCAGGACTCAACACCTCAGTGGTGTTTGGCTTCCTGAACCTGGTGCTCTGGGTTGGCA
ACTTATGGTTCGTGTTCAAGGAGACAGGCTGGGCAGCCCCATTCATGCGCGCACCTCCAGGCGCCCCGGA
AAAGCAACCAGCACCTGGCGATGCCTACGGCGATGCGGGCTACGGGCAGGGCCCCGGAGGCTATGGGCCC
CAGGACTCCTACGGGCCTCAGGGTGGTTATCAACCCGATTACGGGCAGCCAGCCAGCGGTGGCGGTGGCT
ACGGGCCTCAGGGCGACTATGGGCAGCAAGGCTATGGCCAACAGGGTGCGCCCACCTCCTTCTCCAATCA
GATGAAAGGATCCGGAAGTTCGGGGTCCAGCGGTTCTTCAGGCAGTTCCGAGGATCTGTACTTTCAGAGC
GATAACGATGGATCCGGGTCAGGATCATCTGGCAGTTCGGATAGCACTGAGAGCCTGTTCACCGGGGTGG
TGCCCATCCTGGTCGAGCTGGACGGCGACGTAAACGGCCACAAGTTCAGCGTGCGCGGCGAGGGCGAGGG
CGATGCCACCAACGGCAAGCTGACCCTGAAGTTCATCTGCACCACCGGCAAGCTGCCCGTGCCCTGGCCC
ACCCTCGTGACCACCCTGACCTACGGCGTGCAGTGCTTCAGCCGCTACCCCGACCACATGAAGCAGCACG
ACTTCTTCAAGTCCGCCATGCCCGAAGGCTACGTCCAGGAGCGCACCATCACCTTCAAGGACGACGGCAC
CTACAAGACCCGCGCCGAGGTGAAGTTCGAGGGCGACACCCTGGTGAACCGCATCGAGCTGAAGGGCATC
GACTTCAAGGAGGACGGCAACATCCTGGGGCACAAGCTGGAGTACAACTTCAACAGCCACAACGTCTATA
TCACCGCCGACAAGCAGAAGAACGGCATCAAGGCCAACTTCAAGATCCGCCACAACGTGGAGGACGGCAG
CGTGCAGCTCGCCGACCACTACCAGCAGAACACCCCCATCGGCGACGGCCCCGTGCTGCTGCCCGACAAC
CACTACCTGAGCACCCAGTCCAAGCTGAGCAAAGACCCCAACGAGAAGCGCGATCACATGGTCCTGCTGG
AGTTCGTGACCGCCGCCGGGATCACTCTCGGCGGTACCTCAGGCAGTACGGAAACCTCTCAGGTGGCGCC
GGCATGAAATTCGATATCAAGCTTATCGATAATCAACCTCTGGATTACAAAATTTGTGAAAGATTGACTG
GTATTCTTAACTATGTTGCTCCTTTTACGCTATGTGGATACGCTGCTTTAATGCCTTTGTATCATGCTAT
TGCTTCCCGTATGGCTTTCATTTTCTCCTCCTTGTATAAATCCTGGTTGCTGTCTCTTTATGAGGAGTTG
TGGCCCGTTGTCAGGCAACGTGGCGTGGTGTGCACTGTGTTTGCTGACGCAACCCCCACTGGTTGGGGCA
TTGCCACCACCTGTCAGCTCCTTTCCGGGACTTTCGCTTTCCCCCTCCCTATTGCCACGGCGGAACTCAT
CGCCGCCTGCCTTGCCCGCTGCTGGACAGGGGCTCGGCTGTTGGGCACTGACAATTCCGTGGTGTTGTCG
GGGAAATCATCGTCCTTTCCTTGGCTGCTCGCCTGTGTTGCCACCTGGATTCTGCGCGGGACGTCCTTCT
GCTACGTCCCTTCGGCCCTCAATCCAGCGGACCTTCCTTCCCGCGGCCTGCTGCCGGCTCTGCGGCCTCT
TCCGCGTCTTCGCCTTCGCCCTCAGACGAGTCGGATCTCCCTTTGGGCCGCCTCCCCGCATCGATACCGT
CGACCTCGAGACCTAGAAAAACATGGAGCAATCACAAGTAGCAATACAGCAGCTACCAATGCTGATTGTG
CCTGGCTAGAAGCACAAGAGGAGGAGGAGGTGGGTTTTCCAGTCACACCTCAGGTACCTTTAAGACCAAT
GACTTACAAGGCAGCTGTAGATCTTAGCCACTTTTTAAAAGAAAAGGGGGGACTGGAAGGGCTAATTCAC
TCCCAACGAAGACAAGATATCCTTGATCTGTGGATCTACCACACACAAGGCTACTTCCCTGATTGGCAGA
ACTACACACCAGGGCCAGGGATCAGATATCCACTGACCTTTGGATGGTGCTACAAGCTAGTACCAGTTGA
GCAAGAGAAGGTAGAAGAAGCCAATGAAGGAGAGAACACCCGCTTGTTACACCCTGTGAGCCTGCATGGG
ATGGATGACCCGGAGAGAGAAGTATTAGAGTGGAGGTTTGACAGCCGCCTAGCATTTCATCACATGGCCC
GAGAGCTGCATCCGGACTGTACTGGGTCTCTCTGGTTAGACCAGATCTGAGCCTGGGAGCTCTCTGGCTA
ACTAGGGAACCCACTGCTTAAGCCTCAATAAAGCTTGCCTTGAGTGCTTCAAGTAGTGTGTGCCCGTCTG
TTGTGTGACTCTGGTAACTAGAGATCCCTCAGACCCTTTTAGTCAGTGTGGAAAATCTCTAGCAGGGCCC
GTTTAAACCCGCTGATCAGCCTCGACTGTGCCTTCTAGTTGCCAGCCATCTGTTGTTTGCCCCTCCCCCG
TGCCTTCCTTGACCCTGGAAGGTGCCACTCCCACTGTCCTTTCCTAATAAAATGAGGAAATTGCATCGCA
TTGTCTGAGTAGGTGTCATTCTATTCTGGGGGGTGGGGTGGGGCAGGACAGCAAGGGGGAGGATTGGGAA
GACAATAGCAGGCATGCTGGGGATGCGGTGGGCTCTATGGCTTCTGAGGCGGAAAGAACCAGCTGGGGCT
CTAGGGGGTATCCCC
[124 nt withheld, positions 7926-8049]
C
[91 nt withheld, positions 8051-8141]
A
[49 nt withheld, positions 8143-8191]
CCTTTGACGTTGGAGTCCACGTTCTTT
[37 nt withheld, positions 8219-8255]
ACCCTATCTCGGTCTATTCTTTTGATTTATAAGGGATTTTGCCGATTTCGGCCTATTGGTTAAAAAATGA
GCTGATTTAACAAAAATTTAACGCGAATTAATTCTGTGGAATGTGTGTCAGTTAGGGTGTGGAAAGTCCC
CAGGCTCCCCAGCAGGCAGAAGTATGCAAAGCATGCATCTCAATTAGTCAGCAACCAGGTGTGGAAAGTC
CCCAGGCTCCCCAGCAGGCAGAAGTATGCAAAGCATGCATCTCAATTAGTCAGCAACCATAGTCCCGCCC
CTAACTCCGCCCATCCCGCCCCTAACTCCGCCCAGTTCCGCCCATTCTCCGCCCCATGGCTGACTAATTT
TTTTTATTTATGCAGAGGCCGAGGCCGCCTCTGCCTCTGAGCTATTCCAGAAGTAGTGAGGAGGCTTTTT
TGGAGGCCTAGGCTTTTGCAAAAAGCTCCCGGGAGCTTGTATATCCATTTTCGGATCTGATCAGCACGTG
TTGACAATTAATCATCGGCATAGTATATCGGCATAGTATAATACGACAAGGTGAGGAACTAAACCATGGC
CAAGTTGACCAGTGCCGTTCCGGTGCTCACCGCGCGCGACGTCGCCGGAGCGGTCGAGTTCTGGACCGAC
CGGCTCGGGTTCTCCCGGGACTTCGTGGAGGACGACTTCGCCGGTGTGGTCCGGGACGACGTGACCCTGT
TCATCAGCGCGGTCCAGGACCAGGTGGTGCCGGACAACACCCTGGCCTGGGTGTGGGTGCGCGGCCTGGA
CGAGCTGTACGCCGAGTGGTCGGAGGTCGTGTCCACGAACTTCCGGGACGCCTCCGGGCCGGCCATGACC
GAGATCGGCGAGCAGCCGTGGGGGCGGGAGTTCGCCCTGCGCGACCCGGCCGGCAACTGCGTGCACTTCG
TGGCCGAGGAGCAGGACTGACACGTGCTACGAGATTTCGATTCCACCGCCGCCTTCTATGAAAGGTTGGG
CTTCGGAATCGTTTTCCGGGACGCCGGCTGGATGATCCTCCAGCGCGGGGATCTCATGCTGGAGTTCTTC
GCCCACCCCAACTTGTTTATTGCAGCTTATAATGGTTACAAATAAAGCAATAGCATCACAAATTTCACAA
ATAAAGCATTTTTTTCACTGCATTCTAGTTGTGGTTTGTCCAAACTCATCAATGTATCTTATCATGTCTG
TATACCGTCGACCTCTAGCTAGAGCTTGGCGTAATCATGGTCATAGCTGTTTCCTGTGTGAAATTGTTAT
CCGCTCACAATTCCACACAACATACGAGCCGGAAGCATAAAGTGTAAAGCCTGGGGTGCCTAATGAGTGA
GCTAACTCACATTAATTGCGTTGCGCTCACTGCCCGCTTTCCAGTCGGGAAACCTGTCGTGCCAGCTGCA
TTAATGAATCGGCCAACGCGCGGGGAGAGGCGGTTTGCGTATTGGGCGCTCTTCCGCTTCCTCGCTCACT
GACTCGCTGCGCTCGGTCGTTCGGCTGCGGCGAGCGGTATCAGCTCACTCAAAGGCGGTAATACGGTTAT
CCACAGAATCAGGGGATAACGCAGGAAAGAACATGTGAGCAAAAGGCCAGCAAAAGGCCAGGAACCGTAA
AAAGGCCGCGTTGCTGGCGTTTTTCCATAGGCTCCGCCCCCCTGACGAGCATCACAAAAATCGACGCTCA
AGTCAGAGGTGGCGAAACCCGACAGGACTATAAAGATACCAGGCGTTTCCCCCTGGAAGCTCCCTCGTGC
GCTCTCCTGTTCCGACCCTGCCGCTTACCGGATACCTGTCCGCCTTTCTCCCTTCGGGAAGCGTGGCGCT
TTCTCATAGCTCACGCTGTAGGTATCTCAGTTCGGTGTAGGTCGTTCGCTCCAAGCTGGGCTGTGTGCAC
GAACCCCCCGTTCAGCCCGACCGCTGCGCCTTATCCGGTAACTATCGTCTTGAGTCCAACCCGGTAAG
Features (pLannotate 1.2.2; 33 found; start..end, strand, type, name):
    433..1293    -  CDS            AmpR: β-lactamase; bla; confers resistance to ampicillin, carbenicillin, and related antibiotics
   1294..1398    -  promoter       AmpR promoter: bla
   1457..1509    -  misc_feature   bom (fragment): basis of mobility region from pBR322
   1664..2043    +  enhancer       CMV enhancer: human cytomegalovirus immediate early enhancer
   2044..2243    +  promoter       CMV promoter: human cytomegalovirus (CMV) immediate early promoter
   2261..2441    +  LTR            5' LTR (truncated): truncated 5' long terminal repeat (LTR) from HIV-1
   2488..2613    +  misc_feature   HIV-1 Ψ: packaging signal of human immunodeficiency virus type 1
   2597..2960    +  CDS            HIV-1 gag (fragment): gag protein from human immunodeficiency virus 1; gag
   3106..3339    +  misc_feature   RRE: The Rev response element (RRE) of HIV-1 allows for Rev-dependent mRNA export from the nucleus to the cytoplasm.
   3716..3816    +  CDS            Rev (fragment): human immunodeficiency virus 1 (HIV-1) Rev protein; rev; enhances nuclear export of unspliced and incompletely spliced viral mRNAs
   3866..3983    +  misc_feature   cPPT/CTS: central polypurine tract and central termination sequence of HIV-1
   4028..4474    +  promoter       hSyn promoter: human synapsin I promoter; confers neuron-specific expression (Kügler et al., 2003)
   4491..4518    +  intron         EF-1α intron A (fragment): truncated intron upstream of the start codon of human EF-1α
   4544..5464    +  CDS            Syp: SYPH_RAT - Experimental evidence at protein level: Swiss-Prot protein existence level 1. Possibly involved in structural functions as organizing other membrane components or in targeting the vesicles to the plasma membrane. Involved in the regulation of short-term and long-term synaptic plasticity (By similarity). From Rattus norvegicus (Rat).
   5510..5530    +  CDS            TEV site: tobacco etch virus (TEV) protease recognition and cleavage site
   5569..6256    +  CDS            msGFP2 (fragment): photostable monomeric superfolder GFP (Valbuena et al., 2020)
   6308..6331    +  misc_feature   MCS (fragment): pBluescript multiple cloning site
   6331..6919    +  misc_feature   WPRE: woodchuck hepatitis virus posttranscriptional regulatory element
   6856..7437    +  CDS            nef (fragment): NEF_HV1H2 - Experimental evidence at protein level: Swiss-Prot protein existence level 1. Extracellular Nef protein targets CD4(+) T-lymphocytes for apoptosis by interacting with CXCR4 surface receptors. From Human immunodeficiency virus type 1 group M subtype B (isolate HXB2) (HIV-1).
   7444..7624    +  LTR            5' LTR (truncated): truncated 5' long terminal repeat (LTR) from HIV-1
   7656..7880    +  polyA_signal   bGH poly(A) signal: bovine growth hormone polyadenylation signal
   7884..7905    +  promoter       SV40 promoter (fragment): SV40 enhancer and early promoter
   7926..8354    +  rep_origin     f1 ori (sequence partly withheld): f1 bacteriophage origin of replication; arrow indicates direction of (+) strand synthesis
   8368..8697    +  promoter       SV40 promoter: SV40 enhancer and early promoter
   8745..8792    +  promoter       EM7 promoter: synthetic bacterial promoter&nbsp
   8811..9185    +  CDS            BleoR: antibiotic-binding protein; Sh ble from Streptoalloteichus hindustanus; confers resistance to bleomycin, phleomycin, and Zeocin™
   9195..9320    +  CDS            ble (fragment): BLE_KLEPN - Experimental evidence at protein level: Swiss-Prot protein existence level 1. Binding protein with a strong affinity to the bleomycin family of antibiotics. Binds to CL990; an antimitotic-antibiotic compound. From Klebsiella pneumoniae.
   9315..9436    +  polyA_signal   SV40 poly(A) signal: SV40 polyadenylation signal
   9509..9525    -  protein_bind   lac operator: The lac repressor binds to the lac operator to inhibit transcription in E. coli. This inhibition can be relieved by adding lactose or isopropyl-β-D-thiogalactopyranoside (IPTG). lac repressor encoded by lacI
   9533..9563    -  promoter       lac promoter: promoter for the E. coli lac operon
   9578..9599    -  protein_bind   CAP binding site: CAP binding activates transcription in the presence of cAMP. E. coli catabolite activator protein
   9612..9704    -  CDS            lacI (fragment): lac repressor; lacI; The lac repressor binds to the lac operator to inhibit transcription in E. coli. This inhibition can be relieved by adding lactose or isopropyl-β-D-thiogalactopyranoside (IPTG).
   9887..262     -  rep_origin     ori (across the origin): high-copy-number ColE1/pMB1/pBR322/pUC origin of replication
