[The description below was written by a language model from this plasmid's Addgene catalogue record and pLannotate feature annotations shown in this document.]
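Description:
pFsynW SYP-GFP is a lentiviral transfer plasmid derived from the FUGW backbone, built to express rat synaptophysin (Syp) fused at its C terminus to GFP in neurons. It is maintained in E. coli through a high-copy ColE1/pUC-type origin and selected with ampicillin via the β-lactamase gene. The backbone also carries an f1 origin and an SV40/EM7-driven BleoR cassette, which lies outside the LTR-flanked region and so would not be packaged into virus.

The viral portion has a third-generation-style layout. A CMV enhancer/promoter sits upstream of a truncated HIV-1 5' LTR to drive genomic RNA production in packaging cells. It is followed by the Ψ packaging signal with a gag fragment, the RRE for Rev-dependent nuclear export, and the cPPT/CTS element that aids nuclear import of the reverse-transcribed genome. Internally, the human synapsin I promoter confers neuron-specific transcription of the full-length, wild-type Syp coding sequence. This is joined through a linker containing a TEV protease site to a GFP annotated as msGFP2, a photostable monomeric superfolder variant. The catalogue entry also lists a C-terminal 1D4 epitope, which the feature table does not separately annotate. A WPRE downstream of the fusion enhances transcript stability and expression, and the cassette ends with a truncated 3' LTR followed by a bGH polyadenylation signal.

The construct is intended for lentiviral delivery of fluorescently labelled synaptophysin, allowing this synaptic vesicle protein to be visualized in neurons. According to the record, it was deposited in connection with work on how synaptic vesicle proteins are selectively delivered to axons in mammalian neurons.
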