Addgene plasmid #197283: pFsynW SYP-GFP
Purpose: Encodes for viral expression of full-length wild type synaptophysin (SYP). Visualized by a C-terminal GFP.
Depositing lab: Edwin Chapman. Depositing organization: University of Wisconsin, Madison. Publication: Synaptic vesicle proteins are selectively delivered to axons in mammalian neurons. Watson ET, Pauers MM, Seibert MJ, Vevea JD, Chapman ER. Elife. 2023 Feb 2;12:e82568. doi: 10.7554/eLife.82568. PubMed 36729040.
Backbone
  Vector backbone: FUGW (#14883)
  Vector type: Lentiviral
Growth in bacteria
  Bacterial resistance: Ampicillin, 100 μg/mL
  Growth temperature: 37°C
  Growth strain: NEB Stable
  Copy number: High Copy
Gene/Insert
  Gene/Insert name: SYP and GFP
  Species: R. norvegicus (rat)
  Mutation: N/A
  Entrez Gene: Syp (a.k.a. Syp1)
  Promoter: hSyn (human synapsin I promoter)
  Tag / fusion protein: 1D4 epitope (C terminal on insert)
  Cloning method: Ligation Independent Cloning
Terms and licenses: Academic/Nonprofit Terms; Industry Terms: Not Available to Industry
Depositor comments: Please visit https://www.biorxiv.org/content/10.1101/2022.02.08.479521v1 for bioRxiv preprint.
How to cite: pFsynW SYP-GFP was a gift from Edwin Chapman (Addgene plasmid # 197283 ; http://n2t.net/addgene:197283 ; RRID:Addgene_197283)
